Addgene plasmid #158064: pdCas9- AsiA_m1.1
Purpose: Expressing evolved CasTA of dCas9 fused AsiA variant 1.1
Depositing lab: Harris Wang. Depositing organization: Columbia University. Publication: Programmable CRISPR-Cas transcriptional activation in bacteria. Ho HI, Fang JR, Cheung J, Wang HH. Mol Syst Biol. 2020 Jul;16(7):e9427. doi: 10.15252/msb.20199427. PubMed 32657546.
Backbone
  Vector backbone: pdCas9-bacteria
  Backbone size w/o insert (bp): 2500
  Total vector size (bp): 7000
  Vector type: Bacterial Expression
Growth in bacteria
  Bacterial resistance: Chloramphenicol, 25 μg/mL
  Growth temperature: 37°C
  Growth strain: DH5alpha
  Copy number: Low Copy
Gene/Insert
  Gene/Insert name: dCas9-AsiA_m1.1
  Species: Synthetic
  Insert size (bp): 4413
  Promoter: TetO
  Cloning method: Gibson Cloning
  Sequencing primers: 5′ ACCTCATTAAGCAGCTCTAATGCGCTG; 3′ TGTGACTCTAGTAGAGAGCGTTCAC
Terms and licenses: Academic/Nonprofit Terms; Industry Terms: Not Available to Industry
How to cite: pdCas9- AsiA_m1.1 was a gift from Harris Wang (Addgene plasmid # 158064 ; http://n2t.net/addgene:158064 ; RRID:Addgene_158064)
