[The description below was written by a language model from this plasmid's Addgene catalogue record and the feature table of its GenBank file.]
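Description:
pdCas9-AsiA_m1.1 is a bacterial expression plasmid of about 7 kb, built on the pdCas9-bacteria backbone by Gibson assembly. It expresses an evolved CRISPR-Cas transcriptional activator (CasTA) in which catalytically dead Streptococcus pyogenes Cas9 is fused to variant 1.1 of AsiA. The plasmid replicates from a p15A origin, which the catalogue lists as low copy and which is compatible with ColE1-type plasmids, so guide RNA or reporter constructs can be carried alongside it in the same E. coli cell. Selection is by chloramphenicol, through a cat gene driven by its own promoter and followed by a lambda t0 terminator.

The fusion is transcribed from the overlapping tetR/tetA promoter region, which contains a tet operator, and is translated from a strong synthetic ribosome binding site. A divergently oriented Tn10 TetR gene supplies the repressor, so expression stays low until a tetracycline-class inducer is added. The annotated dCas9 coding sequence carries the D10A and H840A mutations, which abolish nuclease activity while preserving RNA-guided DNA binding. AsiA itself is not annotated in the feature table. However, the recorded insert size of about 4.4 kb exceeds the annotated dCas9 CDS, and roughly 330 bp lie unannotated between the end of dCas9 and the rrnB T1 and T7Te terminators. This suggests that the AsiA variant, with any linker, sits at the C-terminus of dCas9. The specific mutations that define variant m1.1 are not stated in the record.

The plasmid is intended for programmable, guide RNA-directed activation of target genes in bacteria. No guide RNA cassette is annotated on it, so the guide must presumably be supplied separately.
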