LOCUS       Exported 7011 bp ds-DNA circular SYN 13-MAY-2021
DEFINITION  Expressing evolved CasTA of dCas9 fused AsiA variant 1.1.
ACCESSION   .
VERSION     .
KEYWORDS    pdCas9- AsiA_m1.1
SOURCE      synthetic DNA construct
  ORGANISM  synthetic DNA construct
REFERENCE   1 (bases 1 to 7011)
  AUTHORS   Ho HI, Fang JR, Cheung J, Wang HH
  TITLE     Programmable CRISPR-Cas transcriptional activation in bacteria.
  JOURNAL   Mol Syst Biol. 2020 Jul;16(7):e9427. doi: 10.15252/msb.20199427.
  PUBMED    32657546
REFERENCE   2 (bases 1 to 7011)
  AUTHORS   .
  TITLE     Direct Submission
  JOURNAL   Exported May 13, 2021 from SnapGene Server 1.1.58
            http://www.snapgene.com
FEATURES             Location/Qualifiers
     source          1..7011
                     /organism="synthetic DNA construct"
                     /mol_type="other DNA"
     promoter        1..56
                     /gene="tetR"
                     /label=tetR/tetA promoters
                     /note="overlapping promoters for bacterial tetR and tetA"
     protein_bind    37..55
                     /gene="tetO"
                     /label=tet operator
                     /bound_moiety="tetracycline repressor TetR"
                     /note="bacterial operator O2 for the tetR and tetA genes"
     RBS             74..85
                     /note="strong bacterial ribosome binding site (Elowitz and
                     Leibler, 2000)"
     CDS             92..4195
                     /codon_start=1
                     /product="catalytically dead mutant of the Cas9
                     endonuclease from the Streptococcus pyogenes Type II
                     CRISPR/Cas system"
                     /label=dCas9
                     /note="RNA-guided DNA-binding protein that lacks
                     endonuclease activity due to the D10A mutation in the RuvC
                     catalytic domain and the H840A mutation in the HNH
                     catalytic domain"
                     /translation="MDKKYSIGLAIGTNSVGWAVITDEYKVPSKKFKVLGNTDRHSIKK
                     NLIGALLFDSGETAEATRLKRTARRRYTRRKNRICYLQEIFSNEMAKVDDSFFHRLEES
                     FLVEEDKKHERHPIFGNIVDEVAYHEKYPTIYHLRKKLVDSTDKADLRLIYLALAHMIK
                     FRGHFLIEGDLNPDNSDVDKLFIQLVQTYNQLFEENPINASGVDAKAILSARLSKSRRL
                     ENLIAQLPGEKKNGLFGNLIALSLGLTPNFKSNFDLAEDAKLQLSKDTYDDDLDNLLAQ
                     IGDQYADLFLAAKNLSDAILLSDILRVNTEITKAPLSASMIKRYDEHHQDLTLLKALVR
                     QQLPEKYKEIFFDQSKNGYAGYIDGGASQEEFYKFIKPILEKMDGTEELLVKLNREDLL
                     RKQRTFDNGSIPHQIHLGELHAILRRQEDFYPFLKDNREKIEKILTFRIPYYVGPLARG
                     NSRFAWMTRKSEETITPWNFEEVVDKGASAQSFIERMTNFDKNLPNEKVLPKHSLLYEY
                     FTVYNELTKVKYVTEGMRKPAFLSGEQKKAIVDLLFKTNRKVTVKQLKEDYFKKIECFD
                     SVEISGVEDRFNASLGTYHDLLKIIKDKDFLDNEENEDILEDIVLTLTLFEDREMIEER
                     LKTYAHLFDDKVMKQLKRRRYTGWGRLSRKLINGIRDKQSGKTILDFLKSDGFANRNFM
                     QLIHDDSLTFKEDIQKAQVSGQGDSLHEHIANLAGSPAIKKGILQTVKVVDELVKVMGR
                     HKPENIVIEMARENQTTQKGQKNSRERMKRIEEGIKELGSQILKEHPVENTQLQNEKLY
                     LYYLQNGRDMYVDQELDINRLSDYDVDAIVPQSFLKDDSIDNKVLTRSDKNRGKSDNVP
                     SEEVVKKMKNYWRQLLNAKLITQRKFDNLTKAERGGLSELDKAGFIKRQLVETRQITKH
                     VAQILDSRMNTKYDENDKLIREVKVITLKSKLVSDFRKDFQFYKVREINNYHHAHDAYL
                     NAVVGTALIKKYPKLESEFVYGDYKVYDVRKMIAKSEQEIGKATAKYFFYSNIMNFFKT
                     EITLANGEIRKRPLIETNGETGEIVWDKGRDFATVRKVLSMPQVNIVKKTEVQTGGFSK
                     ESILPKRNSDKLIARKKDWDPKKYGGFDSPTVAYSVLVVAKVEKGKSKKLKSVKELLGI
                     TIMERSSFEKNPIDFLEAKGYKEVKKDLIIKLPKYSLFELENGRKRMLASAGELQKGNE
                     LALPSKYVNFLYLASHYEKLKGSPEDNEQKQLFVEQHKHYLDEIIEQISEFSKRVILAD
                     ANLDKVLSAYNKHRDKPIREQAENIIHLFTLTNLGAPAAFKYFDTTIDRKRYTSTKEVL
                     DATLIHQSITGLYETRIDLSQLGGD"
     terminator      4528..4599
                     /label=rrnB T1 terminator
                     /note="transcription terminator T1 from the E. coli rrnB
                     gene"
     terminator      4615..4642
                     /label=T7Te terminator
                     /note="phage T7 early transcription terminator"
     primer_bind     complement(4670..4687)
                     /label=L4440
                     /note="L4440 vector, forward primer"
     rep_origin      complement(4804..5349)
                     /direction=LEFT
                     /label=p15A ori
                     /note="Plasmids containing the medium-copy-number p15A
                     origin of replication can be propagated in E. coli cells
                     that contain a second plasmid with the ColE1 origin. "
     primer_bind     complement(4884..4903)
                     /label=pBR322ori-F
                     /note="pBR322 origin, forward primer"
     terminator      5463..5557
                     /label=lambda t0 terminator
                     /note="transcription terminator from phage lambda"
     CDS             complement(5578..6237)
                     /codon_start=1
                     /gene="cat"
                     /product="chloramphenicol acetyltransferase"
                     /label=CmR
                     /note="confers resistance to chloramphenicol"
                     /translation="MEKKITGYTTVDISQWHRKEHFEAFQSVAQCTYNQTVQLDITAFL
                     KTVKKNKHKFYPAFIHILARLMNAHPEFRMAMKDGELVIWDSVHPCYTVFHEQTETFSS
                     LWSEYHDDFRQFLHIYSQDVACYGENLAYFPKGFIENMFFVSANPWVSFTSFDLNVANM
                     DNFFAPVFTMGKYYTQGDKVLMPLAIQVHHAVCDGFHVGRMLNELQQYCDEWQGGA"
     primer_bind     6152..6171
                     /label=CAT-R
                     /note="Chloramphenicol resistance gene, reverse primer"
     promoter        complement(6238..6340)
                     /label=cat promoter
                     /note="promoter of the E. coli cat gene encoding
                     chloramphenicol acetyltransferase"
     CDS             complement(6370..6993)
                     /codon_start=1
                     /gene="tetR from transposon Tn10"
                     /product="tetracycline repressor TetR"
                     /label=TetR
                     /note="TetR binds to the tetracycline operator tetO to
                     inhibit transcription. This inhibition can be relieved by
                     adding tetracycline or doxycycline."
                     /translation="MSRLDKSKVINSALELLNEVGIEGLTTRKLAQKLGVEQPTLYWHV
                     KNKRALLDALAIEMLDRHHTHFCPLEGESWQDFLRNNAKSFRCALLSHRDGAKVHLGTR
                     PTEKQYETLENQLAFLCQQGFSLENALYALSAVGHFTLGCVLEDQEHQVAKEERETPTT
                     DSMPPLLRQAIELFDHQGAEPAFLFGLELIICGLEKQLKCESGS"
     primer_bind     6901..6920
                     /label=Tet-R
                     /note="Tetracycline resistance gene, reverse primer"
ORIGIN
        1 gttgacactc tatcgttgat agagttattt taccactccc tatcagtgat agagaaaaga
       61 attcaaaaga tctaaagagg agaaaggatc tatggataag aaatactcaa taggcttagc
      121 tatcggcaca aatagcgtcg gatgggcggt gatcactgat gaatataagg ttccgtctaa
      181 aaagttcaag gttctgggaa atacagaccg ccacagtatc aaaaaaaatc ttataggggc
      241 tcttttattt gacagtggag agacagcgga agcgactcgt ctcaaacgga cagctcgtag
      301 aaggtataca cgtcggaaga atcgtatttg ttatctacag gagatttttt caaatgagat
      361 ggcgaaagta gatgatagtt tctttcatcg acttgaagag tcttttttgg tggaagaaga
      421 caagaagcat gaacgtcatc ctatttttgg aaatatagta gatgaagttg cttatcatga
      481 gaaatatcca actatctatc atctgcgaaa aaaattggta gattctactg ataaagcgga
      541 tttgcgctta atctatttgg ccttagcgca tatgattaag tttcgtggtc attttttgat
      601 tgagggagat ttaaatcctg ataatagtga tgtggacaaa ctatttatcc agttggtaca
      661 aacctacaat caattatttg aagaaaaccc tattaacgca agtggagtag atgctaaagc
      721 gattctttct gcacgattga gtaaatcaag acgattagaa aatctcattg ctcagctccc
      781 cggtgagaag aaaaatggct tatttgggaa tctcattgct ttgtcattgg gtttgacccc
      841 taattttaaa tcaaattttg atttggcaga agatgctaaa ttacagcttt caaaagatac
      901 ttacgatgat gatttagata atttattggc gcaaattgga gatcaatatg ctgatttgtt
      961 tttggcagct aagaatttat cagatgctat tttactttca gatatcctaa gagtaaatac
     1021 tgaaataact aaggctcccc tatcagcttc aatgattaaa cgctacgatg aacatcatca
     1081 agacttgact cttttaaaag ctttagttcg acaacaactt ccagaaaagt ataaagaaat
     1141 cttttttgat caatcaaaaa acggatatgc aggttatatt gatgggggag ctagccaaga
     1201 agaattttat aaatttatca aaccaatttt agaaaaaatg gatggtactg aggaattatt
     1261 ggtgaaacta aatcgtgaag atttgctgcg caagcaacgg acctttgaca acggctctat
     1321 tccccatcaa attcacttgg gtgagctgca tgctattttg agaagacaag aagactttta
     1381 tccattttta aaagacaatc gtgagaagat tgaaaaaatc ttgacttttc gaattcctta
     1441 ttatgttggt ccattggcgc gtggcaatag tcgttttgca tggatgactc ggaagtctga
     1501 agaaacaatt accccatgga attttgaaga agttgtcgat aaaggtgctt cagctcaatc
     1561 atttattgaa cgcatgacaa actttgataa aaatcttcca aatgaaaaag tactaccaaa
     1621 acatagtttg ctttatgagt attttacggt ttataacgaa ttgacaaagg tcaaatatgt
     1681 tactgaagga atgcgaaaac cagcatttct ttcaggtgaa cagaagaaag ccattgttga
     1741 tttactcttc aaaacaaatc gaaaagtaac cgttaagcaa ttaaaagaag attatttcaa
     1801 aaaaatagaa tgttttgata gtgttgaaat ttcaggagtt gaagatagat ttaatgcttc
     1861 attaggtacc taccatgatt tgctaaaaat tattaaagat aaagattttt tggataatga
     1921 agaaaatgaa gatatcttag aggatattgt tttaacattg accttatttg aagataggga
     1981 gatgattgag gaaagactta aaacatatgc tcacctcttt gatgataagg tgatgaaaca
     2041 gcttaaacgt cgccgttata ctggttgggg acgtttgtct cgaaaattga ttaatggtat
     2101 tagggataag caatctggca aaacaatatt agattttttg aaatcagatg gttttgccaa
     2161 tcgcaatttt atgcagctga tccatgatga tagtttgaca tttaaagaag acattcaaaa
     2221 agcacaagtg tctggacaag gcgatagttt acatgaacat attgcaaatt tagctggtag
     2281 ccctgctatt aaaaaaggta ttttacagac tgtaaaagtt gttgatgaat tggtcaaagt
     2341 aatggggcgg cataagccag aaaatatcgt tattgaaatg gcacgtgaaa atcagacaac
     2401 tcaaaagggc cagaaaaatt cgcgagagcg tatgaaacga atcgaagaag gtatcaaaga
     2461 attaggaagt cagattctta aagagcatcc tgttgaaaat actcaattgc aaaatgaaaa
     2521 gctctatctc tattatctcc aaaatggaag agacatgtat gtggaccaag aattagatat
     2581 taatcgttta agtgattatg atgtcgatgc cattgttcca caaagtttcc ttaaagacga
     2641 ttcaatagac aataaggtct taacgcgttc tgataaaaat cgtggtaaat cggataacgt
     2701 tccaagtgaa gaagtagtca aaaagatgaa aaactattgg agacaacttc taaacgccaa
     2761 gttaatcact caacgtaagt ttgataattt aacgaaagct gaacgtggag gtttgagtga
     2821 acttgataaa gctggtttta tcaaacgcca attggttgaa actcgccaaa tcactaagca
     2881 tgtggcacaa attttggata gtcgcatgaa tactaaatac gatgaaaatg ataaacttat
     2941 tcgagaggtt aaagtgatta ccttaaaatc taaattagtt tctgacttcc gaaaagattt
     3001 ccaattctat aaagtacgtg agattaacaa ttaccatcat gcccatgatg cgtatctaaa
     3061 tgccgtcgtt ggaactgctt tgattaagaa atatccaaaa cttgaatcgg agtttgtcta
     3121 tggtgattat aaagtttatg atgttcgtaa aatgattgct aagtctgagc aagaaatagg
     3181 caaagcaacc gcaaaatatt tcttttactc taatatcatg aacttcttca aaacagaaat
     3241 tacacttgca aatggagaga ttcgcaaacg ccctctaatc gaaactaatg gggaaactgg
     3301 agaaattgtc tgggataaag ggcgagattt tgccacagtg cgcaaagtat tgtccatgcc
     3361 ccaagtcaat attgtcaaga aaacagaagt acagacaggc ggattctcca aggagtcaat
     3421 tttaccaaaa agaaattcgg acaagcttat tgctcgtaaa aaagactggg atccaaaaaa
     3481 atatggtggt tttgatagtc caacggtagc ttattcagtc ctagtggttg ctaaggtgga
     3541 aaaagggaaa tcgaagaagt taaaatccgt taaagagtta ctagggatca caattatgga
     3601 aagaagttcc tttgaaaaaa atccgattga ctttttagaa gctaaaggat ataaggaagt
     3661 taaaaaagac ttaatcatta aactacctaa atatagtctt tttgagttag aaaacggtcg
     3721 taaacggatg ctggctagtg ccggagaatt acaaaaagga aatgagctgg ctctgccaag
     3781 caaatatgtg aattttttat atttagctag tcattatgaa aagttgaagg gtagtccaga
     3841 agataacgaa caaaaacaat tgtttgtgga gcagcataag cattatttag atgagattat
     3901 tgagcaaatc agtgaatttt ctaagcgtgt tattttagca gatgccaatt tagataaagt
     3961 tcttagtgca tataacaaac atagagacaa accaatacgt gaacaagcag aaaatattat
     4021 tcatttattt acgttgacga atcttggagc tcccgctgct tttaaatatt ttgatacaac
     4081 aattgatcgt aaacgatata cgtctacaaa agaagtttta gatgccactc ttatccatca
     4141 atccatcact ggtctttatg aaacacgcat tgatttgagt cagctaggag gtgactgcgc
     4201 aggtggtggc ggttctggtg gtggtggcag catgaacaag aacatcgaca cggtccgtga
     4261 aatcattaca gtagcttcca ttctgatcaa gttttcccgc gaggatatcg ttgaaaaccg
     4321 tgcgaacttt attgccttct tgaacgaaat tggagttact cacgaggggc gcaagttgaa
     4381 tcagaactcg tttcgcaaga ttataagcaa actgacgcag gaagacaaaa aaactttaat
     4441 tgatgagttc aacgagggat ttgagggcgt ttatcgttat ttggaaatgt ataccaataa
     4501 gtaacccgag taaggatctc caggcatcaa ataaaacgaa aggctcagtc gaaagactgg
     4561 gcctttcgtt ttatctgttg tttgtcggtg aacgctctct actagagtca cactggctca
     4621 ccttcgggtg ggcctttctg cgtttatacc tagggatata ttccgcttcc tcgctcactg
     4681 actcgctacg ctcggtcgtt cgactgcggc gagcggaaat ggcttacgaa cggggcggag
     4741 atttcctgga agatgccagg aagatactta acagggaagt gagagggccg cggcaaagcc
     4801 gtttttccat aggctccgcc cccctgacaa gcatcacgaa atctgacgct caaatcagtg
     4861 gtggcgaaac ccgacaggac tataaagata ccaggcgttt ccccctggcg gctccctcgt
     4921 gcgctctcct gttcctgcct ttcggtttac cggtgtcatt ccgctgttat ggccgcgttt
     4981 gtctcattcc acgcctgaca ctcagttccg ggtaggcagt tcgctccaag ctggactgta
     5041 tgcacgaacc ccccgttcag tccgaccgct gcgccttatc cggtaactat cgtcttgagt
     5101 ccaacccgga aagacatgca aaagcaccac tggcagcagc cactggtaat tgatttagag
     5161 gagttagtct tgaagtcatg cgccggttaa ggctaaactg aaaggacaag ttttggtgac
     5221 tgcgctcctc caagccagtt acctcggttc aaagagttgg tagctcagag aaccttcgaa
     5281 aaaccgccct gcaaggcggt tttttcgttt tcagagcaag agattacgcg cagaccaaaa
     5341 cgatctcaag aagatcatct tattaatcag ataaaatatt tctagatttc agtgcaattt
     5401 atctcttcaa atgtagcacc tgaagtcagc cccatacgat ataagttgtt actagtgctt
     5461 ggattctcac caataaaaaa cgcccggcgg caaccgagcg ttctgaacaa atccagatgg
     5521 agttctgagg tcattactgg atctatcaac aggagtccaa gcgagctcga tatcaaatta
     5581 cgccccgccc tgccactcat cgcagtactg ttgtaattca ttaagcattc tgccgacatg
     5641 gaagccatca caaacggcat gatgaacctg aatcgccagc ggcatcagca ccttgtcgcc
     5701 ttgcgtataa tatttgccca tggtgaaaac gggggcgaag aagttgtcca tattggccac
     5761 gtttaaatca aaactggtga aactcaccca gggattggct gagacgaaaa acatattctc
     5821 aataaaccct ttagggaaat aggccaggtt ttcaccgtaa cacgccacat cttgcgaata
     5881 tatgtgtaga aactgccgga aatcgtcgtg gtattcactc cagagcgatg aaaacgtttc
     5941 agtttgctca tggaaaacgg tgtaacaagg gtgaacacta tcccatatca ccagctcacc
     6001 gtctttcatt gccatacgaa attccggatg agcattcatc aggcgggcaa gaatgtgaat
     6061 aaaggccgga taaaacttgt gcttattttt ctttacggtc tttaaaaagg ccgtaatatc
     6121 cagctgaacg gtctggttat aggtacattg agcaactgac tgaaatgcct caaaatgttc
     6181 tttacgatgc cattgggata tatcaacggt ggtatatcca gtgatttttt tctccatttt
     6241 agcttcctta gctcctgaaa atctcgataa ctcaaaaaat acgcccggta gtgatcttat
     6301 ttcattatgg tgaaagttgg aacctcttac gtgccgatca acgtctcatt ttcgccagat
     6361 atcgacgtct taagacccac tttcacattt aagttgtttt tctaatccgc atatgatcaa
     6421 ttcaaggccg aataagaagg ctggctctgc accttggtga tcaaataatt cgatagcttg
     6481 tcgtaataat ggcggcatac tatcagtagt aggtgtttcc ctttcttctt tagcgacttg
     6541 atgctcttga tcttccaata cgcaacctaa agtaaaatgc cccacagcgc tgagtgcata
     6601 taatgcattc tctagtgaaa aaccttgttg gcataaaaag gctaattgat tttcgagagt
     6661 ttcatactgt ttttctgtag gccgtgtacc taaatgtact tttgctccat cgcgatgact
     6721 tagtaaagca catctaaaac ttttagcgtt attacgtaaa aaatcttgcc agctttcccc
     6781 ttctaaaggg caaaagtgag tatggtgcct atctaacatc tcaatggcta aggcgtcgag
     6841 caaagcccgc ttatttttta catgccaata caatgtaggc tgctctacac ctagcttctg
     6901 ggcgagttta cgggttgtta aaccttcgat tccgacctca ttaagcagct ctaatgcgct
     6961 gttaatcact ttacttttat ctaatctaga catcattaat tcctaatttt t
//
