>Addgene plasmid #158064 | pdCas9- AsiA_m1.1 | depositor partial sequence | sequence record 305058 | dCas9-AsiA_m1.1
ATGGATAAGAAATACTCAATAGGCTTAGCTATCGGCACAAATAGCGTCGGATGGGCGGTGATCACTGATG
AATATAAGGTTCCGTCTAAAAAGTTCAAGGTTCTGGGAAATACAGACCGCCACAGTATCAAAAAAAATCT
TATAGGGGCTCTTTTATTTGACAGTGGAGAGACAGCGGAAGCGACTCGTCTCAAACGGACAGCTCGTAGA
AGGTATACACGTCGGAAGAATCGTATTTGTTATCTACAGGAGATTTTTTCAAATGAGATGGCGAAAGTAG
ATGATAGTTTCTTTCATCGACTTGAAGAGTCTTTTTTGGTGGAAGAAGACAAGAAGCATGAACGTCATCC
TATTTTTGGAAATATAGTAGATGAAGTTGCTTATCATGAGAAATATCCAACTATCTATCATCTGCGAAAA
AAATTGGTAGATTCTACTGATAAAGCGGATTTGCGCTTAATCTATTTGGCCTTAGCGCATATGATTAAGT
TTCGTGGTCATTTTTTGATTGAGGGAGATTTAAATCCTGATAATAGTGATGTGGACAAACTATTTATCCA
GTTGGTACAAACCTACAATCAATTATTTGAAGAAAACCCTATTAACGCAAGTGGAGTAGATGCTAAAGCG
ATTCTTTCTGCACGATTGAGTAAATCAAGACGATTAGAAAATCTCATTGCTCAGCTCCCCGGTGAGAAGA
AAAATGGCTTATTTGGGAATCTCATTGCTTTGTCATTGGGTTTGACCCCTAATTTTAAATCAAATTTTGA
TTTGGCAGAAGATGCTAAATTACAGCTTTCAAAAGATACTTACGATGATGATTTAGATAATTTATTGGCG
CAAATTGGAGATCAATATGCTGATTTGTTTTTGGCAGCTAAGAATTTATCAGATGCTATTTTACTTTCAG
ATATCCTAAGAGTAAATACTGAAATAACTAAGGCTCCCCTATCAGCTTCAATGATTAAACGCTACGATGA
ACATCATCAAGACTTGACTCTTTTAAAAGCTTTAGTTCGACAACAACTTCCAGAAAAGTATAAAGAAATC
TTTTTTGATCAATCAAAAAACGGATATGCAGGTTATATTGATGGGGGAGCTAGCCAAGAAGAATTTTATA
AATTTATCAAACCAATTTTAGAAAAAATGGATGGTACTGAGGAATTATTGGTGAAACTAAATCGTGAAGA
TTTGCTGCGCAAGCAACGGACCTTTGACAACGGCTCTATTCCCCATCAAATTCACTTGGGTGAGCTGCAT
GCTATTTTGAGAAGACAAGAAGACTTTTATCCATTTTTAAAAGACAATCGTGAGAAGATTGAAAAAATCT
TGACTTTTCGAATTCCTTATTATGTTGGTCCATTGGCGCGTGGCAATAGTCGTTTTGCATGGATGACTCG
GAAGTCTGAAGAAACAATTACCCCATGGAATTTTGAAGAAGTTGTCGATAAAGGTGCTTCAGCTCAATCA
TTTATTGAACGCATGACAAACTTTGATAAAAATCTTCCAAATGAAAAAGTACTACCAAAACATAGTTTGC
TTTATGAGTATTTTACGGTTTATAACGAATTGACAAAGGTCAAATATGTTACTGAAGGAATGCGAAAACC
AGCATTTCTTTCAGGTGAACAGAAGAAAGCCATTGTTGATTTACTCTTCAAAACAAATCGAAAAGTAACC
GTTAAGCAATTAAAAGAAGATTATTTCAAAAAAATAGAATGTTTTGATAGTGTTGAAATTTCAGGAGTTG
AAGATAGATTTAATGCTTCATTAGGTACCTACCATGATTTGCTAAAAATTATTAAAGATAAAGATTTTTT
GGATAATGAAGAAAATGAAGATATCTTAGAGGATATTGTTTTAACATTGACCTTATTTGAAGATAGGGAG
ATGATTGAGGAAAGACTTAAAACATATGCTCACCTCTTTGATGATAAGGTGATGAAACAGCTTAAACGTC
GCCGTTATACTGGTTGGGGACGTTTGTCTCGAAAATTGATTAATGGTATTAGGGATAAGCAATCTGGCAA
AACAATATTAGATTTTTTGAAATCAGATGGTTTTGCCAATCGCAATTTTATGCAGCTGATCCATGATGAT
AGTTTGACATTTAAAGAAGACATTCAAAAAGCACAAGTGTCTGGACAAGGCGATAGTTTACATGAACATA
TTGCAAATTTAGCTGGTAGCCCTGCTATTAAAAAAGGTATTTTACAGACTGTAAAAGTTGTTGATGAATT
GGTCAAAGTAATGGGGCGGCATAAGCCAGAAAATATCGTTATTGAAATGGCACGTGAAAATCAGACAACT
CAAAAGGGCCAGAAAAATTCGCGAGAGCGTATGAAACGAATCGAAGAAGGTATCAAAGAATTAGGAAGTC
AGATTCTTAAAGAGCATCCTGTTGAAAATACTCAATTGCAAAATGAAAAGCTCTATCTCTATTATCTCCA
AAATGGAAGAGACATGTATGTGGACCAAGAATTAGATATTAATCGTTTAAGTGATTATGATGTCGATGCC
ATTGTTCCACAAAGTTTCCTTAAAGACGATTCAATAGACAATAAGGTCTTAACGCGTTCTGATAAAAATC
GTGGTAAATCGGATAACGTTCCAAGTGAAGAAGTAGTCAAAAAGATGAAAAACTATTGGAGACAACTTCT
AAACGCCAAGTTAATCACTCAACGTAAGTTTGATAATTTAACGAAAGCTGAACGTGGAGGTTTGAGTGAA
CTTGATAAAGCTGGTTTTATCAAACGCCAATTGGTTGAAACTCGCCAAATCACTAAGCATGTGGCACAAA
TTTTGGATAGTCGCATGAATACTAAATACGATGAAAATGATAAACTTATTCGAGAGGTTAAAGTGATTAC
CTTAAAATCTAAATTAGTTTCTGACTTCCGAAAAGATTTCCAATTCTATAAAGTACGTGAGATTAACAAT
TACCATCATGCCCATGATGCGTATCTAAATGCCGTCGTTGGAACTGCTTTGATTAAGAAATATCCAAAAC
TTGAATCGGAGTTTGTCTATGGTGATTATAAAGTTTATGATGTTCGTAAAATGATTGCTAAGTCTGAGCA
AGAAATAGGCAAAGCAACCGCAAAATATTTCTTTTACTCTAATATCATGAACTTCTTCAAAACAGAAATT
ACACTTGCAAATGGAGAGATTCGCAAACGCCCTCTAATCGAAACTAATGGGGAAACTGGAGAAATTGTCT
GGGATAAAGGGCGAGATTTTGCCACAGTGCGCAAAGTATTGTCCATGCCCCAAGTCAATATTGTCAAGAA
AACAGAAGTACAGACAGGCGGATTCTCCAAGGAGTCAATTTTACCAAAAAGAAATTCGGACAAGCTTATT
GCTCGTAAAAAAGACTGGGATCCAAAAAAATATGGTGGTTTTGATAGTCCAACGGTAGCTTATTCAGTCC
TAGTGGTTGCTAAGGTGGAAAAAGGGAAATCGAAGAAGTTAAAATCCGTTAAAGAGTTACTAGGGATCAC
AATTATGGAAAGAAGTTCCTTTGAAAAAAATCCGATTGACTTTTTAGAAGCTAAAGGATATAAGGAAGTT
AAAAAAGACTTAATCATTAAACTACCTAAATATAGTCTTTTTGAGTTAGAAAACGGTCGTAAACGGATGC
TGGCTAGTGCCGGAGAATTACAAAAAGGAAATGAGCTGGCTCTGCCAAGCAAATATGTGAATTTTTTATA
TTTAGCTAGTCATTATGAAAAGTTGAAGGGTAGTCCAGAAGATAACGAACAAAAACAATTGTTTGTGGAG
CAGCATAAGCATTATTTAGATGAGATTATTGAGCAAATCAGTGAATTTTCTAAGCGTGTTATTTTAGCAG
ATGCCAATTTAGATAAAGTTCTTAGTGCATATAACAAACATAGAGACAAACCAATACGTGAACAAGCAGA
AAATATTATTCATTTATTTACGTTGACGAATCTTGGAGCTCCCGCTGCTTTTAAATATTTTGATACAACA
ATTGATCGTAAACGATATACGTCTACAAAAGAAGTTTTAGATGCCACTCTTATCCATCAATCCATCACTG
GTCTTTATGAAACACGCATTGATTTGAGTCAGCTAGGAGGTGACTGCGCAGGTGGTGGCGGTTCTGGTGG
TGGTGGCAGCATGAACAAGAACATCGACACGGTCCGTGAAATCATTACAGTAGCTTCCATTCTGATCAAG
TTTTCCCGCGAGGATATCGTTGAAAACCGTGCGAACTTTATTGCCTTCTTGAACGAAATTGGAGTTACTC
ACGAGGGGCGCAAGTTGAATCAGAACTCGTTTCGCAAGATTATAAGCAAACTGACGCAGGAAGACAAAAA
AACTTTAATTGATGAGTTCAACGAGGGATTTGAGGGCGTTTATCGTTATTTGGAAATGTATACCAATAAG
TAA
